>Addgene plasmid #221693 | pCMV-FLAG-p31(comet)-QF | addgene full sequence | sequence record 439897 | Addgene NGS Result
AAGTTATGTAACGCGGAACTCCATATATGGGCTATGAACTAATGACCCCGTAATTGATTACTATTAATAA
CTAATGCATGGCGGTAATACGGTTATCCACAGAATCAGGGGATAACGCAGGAAAGAACATGTGAGCAAAA
GGCCAGCAAAAGGCCAGGAACCGTAAAAAGGCCGCGTTGCTGGCGTTTTTCCATAGGCTCCGCCCCCCTG
ACGAGCATCACAAAAATCGACGCTCAAGTCAGAGGTGGCGAAACCCGACAGGACTATAAAGATACCAGGC
GTTTCCCCCTGGAAGCTCCCTCGTGCGCTCTCCTGTTCCGACCCTGCCGCTTACCGGATACCTGTCCGCC
TTTCTCCCTTCGGGAAGCGTGGCGCTTTCTCATAGCTCACGCTGTAGGTATCTCAGTTCGGTGTAGGTCG
TTCGCTCCAAGCTGGGCTGTGTGCACGAACCCCCCGTTCAGCCCGACCGCTGCGCCTTATCCGGTAACTA
TCGTCTTGAGTCCAACCCGGTAAGACACGACTTATCGCCACTGGCAGCAGCCACTGGTAACAGGATTAGC
AGAGCGAGGTATGTAGGCGGTGCTACAGAGTTCTTGAAGTGGTGGCCTAACTACGGCTACACTAGAAGAA
CAGTATTTGGTATCTGCGCTCTGCTGAAGCCAGTTACCTTCGGAAAAAGAGTTGGTAGCTCTTGATCCGG
CAAACAAACCACCGCTGGTAGCGGTGGTTTTTTTGTTTGCAAGCAGCAGATTACGCGCAGAAAAAAAGGA
TCTCAAGAAGATCCTTTGATCTTTTCTACGGGGTCTGACGCTCAGTGGAACGAAAACTCACGTTAAGGGA
TTTTGGTCATGAGATTATCAAAAAGGATCTTCACCTAGATCCTTTTAAATTAAAAATGAAGTTTTAAATC
AATCTAAAGTATATATGAGTAACCTGAGGCTATGGCAGGGCCTGCCGCCCCGACGTTGGCTGCGAGCCCT
GGGCCTTCACCCGAACTTGGGGGGTGGGGTGGGGAAAAGGAAGAAACGCGGGCGTATTGGCCCCAATGGG
GTCTCGGTGGGGTATCGACAGAGTGCCAGCCCTGGGACCGAACCCCGCGTTTATGAACAAACGACCCAAC
ACCGTGCGTTTTATTCTGTCTTTTTATTGCCGTCATAGCGCGGGTTCCTTCCGGTATTGTCTCCTTCCGT
GTTTCAGTTAGCCTCCCCCTAGGGTGGGCGAAGAACTCCAGCATGAGATCCCCGCGCTGGAGGATCATCC
AGCCGGCGTCCCGGAAAACGATTCCGAAGCCCAACCTTTCATAGAAGGCGGCGGTGGAATCGAAATCTCG
TGATGGCAGGTTGGGCGTCGCTTGGTCGGTCATTTCGAACCCCAGAGTCCCGCTCAGAAGAACTCGTCAA
GAAGGCGATAGAAGGCGATGCGCTGCGAATCGGGAGCGGCGATACCGTAAAGCACGAGGAAGCGGTCAGC
CCATTCGCCGCCAAGTTCTTCAGCAATATCACGGGTAGCCAACGCTATGTCCTGATAGCGGTCCGCCACA
CCCAGCCGGCCACAGTCGATGAATCCAGAAAAGCGGCCATTTTCCACCATGATATTCGGCAAGCAGGCAT
CGCCATGGGTCACGACGAGATCCTCGCCGTCGGGCATGCTCGCCTTGAGCCTGGCGAACAGTTCGGCTGG
CGCGAGCCCCTGATGTTCTTCGTCCAGATCATCCTGATCGACAAGACCGGCTTCCATCCGAGTACGTGCT
CGCTCGATGCGATGTTTCGCTTGGTGGTCGAATGGGCAGGTAGCCGGATCAAGCGTATGCAGCCGCCGCA
TTGCATCAGCCATGATGGATACTTTCTCGGCAGGAGCAAGGTGAGATGACAGGAGATCCTGCCCCGGCAC
TTCGCCCAATAGCAGCCAGTCCCTTCCCGCTTCAGTGACAACGTCGAGCACAGCTGCGCAAGGAACGCCC
GTCGTGGCCAGCCACGATAGCCGCGCTGCCTCGTCTTGCAGTTCATTCAGGGCACCGGACAGGTCGGTCT
TGACAAAAAGAACCGGGCGCCCCTGCGCTGACAGCCGGAACACGGCGGCATCAGAGCAGCCGATTGTCTG
TTGTGCCCAGTCATAGCCGAATAGCCTCTCCACCCAAGCGGCCGGAGAACCTGCGTGCAATCCATCTTGT
TCAATCATGCGAAACGATCCTCATCCTGTCTCTTGATCGATCTTTGCAAAAGCCTAGGCCTCCAAAAAAG
CCTCCTCACTACTTCTGGAATAGCTCAGAGGCCGAGGCGGCCTCGGCCTCTGCATAAATAAAAAAAATTA
GTCAGCCATGGGGCGGAGAATGGGCGGAACTGGGCGGAGTTAGGGGCGGGATGGGCGGAGTTAGGGGCGG
GACTATGGTTGCTGACTAATTGAGATGCATGCTTTGCATACTTCTGCCTGCTGGGGAGCCTGGGGACTTT
CCACACCTGGTTGCTGACTAATTGAGATGCATGCTTTGCATACTTCTGCCTGCTGGGGAGCCTGGGGACT
TTCCACACCCTAACTGACACACATTCCACAGCTGGTTCTTTCCGCCTCAGGATTCTTCCTTTTTCAATAT
TATTGAAGCATTTATCAGGGTTATTGTCTCATGAGCGGATACATATTTGAATGTATTTAGAAAAATAAAC
AAATAGGGGTTCCGCGCACATTTCCCCGAAAAGTGCCACCTG
[124 nt withheld, positions 2703-2826]
C
[91 nt withheld, positions 2828-2918]
A
[49 nt withheld, positions 2920-2968]
CCTTTGACGTTGGAGTCCACGTTCTTT
[37 nt withheld, positions 2996-3032]
ACCCTATCTCGGTCTATTCTTTTGATTTATAAGGGATTTTGCCGATTTCGGCCTATTGGTTAAAAAATGA
GCTGATTTAACAAAAATTTAACGCGAATTTTAACAAAATATTAACGCTTACAATTTACGCGTTAAGATAC
ATTGATGAGTTTGGACAAACCACAACTAGAATGCAGTGAAAAAAATGCTTTATTTGTGAAATTTGTGATG
CTATTGCTTTATTTGTAACCATTATAAGCTGCAATAAACAAGTTAACAACAACAATTGCATTCATTTTAT
GTTTCAGGTTCAGGGGGAGGTGTGGGAGGTTTTTTAAAGCAAGTAAAACCTCTACAAATGTGGTATGGCT
GATTATGATCATGAACAGACTGTGAGGACTGAGGGGCCTGAAATGAGCCTTGGGACTGTGAATCTAAAAT
ACACAAACAATTAGAATCAGTAGTTTAACACATTATACACTTAAAAATTGGATCTCCATTCGCCATTCAG
GCTGCGCAACTGTTGGGAAGGGCGATCGAGTGAATTGTAATACGACTCACTATAGGGCGAATTGGGTACA
CTTACCTGGTACCTTAATTAATTAAGGTACCGGGCCCCCCCTCGAGGTCGACGGTATCGATAAGCTTTCA
CTCGCGGAAGCCTTTAAATGTCACTGGTGCCTGGAACCAAATGTAGTCTTCCCAAGCCGTGGTTCGGATG
GAAGGTCTGCCACATGACAGGGTCACAGTCAGTTTATGGCCCCGGCTGGGCACTCGATAGTTGAGCTTGG
GTCGAAACCAATCTTCTCCACAGTTGCGGTGTCCCTGTGCCATGACGACGGTGCCCATGAGTGGAGGAGC
CTGAAGCTCGCTAAAGGCATCAGCCATGAATATGGCTCGGGCGAGACGGCGCAAACAAGCTGCTGTGCTC
AGGCTCTGGTCCACGCTGTAGGGGGCCAGCAGAGACAAGTCGAGTTCATAGAACTCCTTGGGGCTTAGGG
CATTGCCCCCAAGGAGAATCAGCACTCGCGGTACTAGTGTCCGTGCAAAGAAGTCCTCCAGGTGGCTGAG
GACACTCTCCAGTTCTGCCAGGGCTTGTTGGCATTTCCTGCTGCTCACCTCAGTGGTGGCCCGAGGTTTC
TTCTTCAGCATCTCCTCTGCCTGGGGAGAAGGTTTTCGGTAAAAGTGCTTAAGCTGTTCATAGGGCAGAG
GGAGCTGCTGGCGTGCATACATGATATGCTTTAGAAGTTCACAAGTAAACTGACAGCAGCCTTCCTGGCT
CACAGGCCCAGGAAACACCACTGGTACCATGCAGTCTCTTGGGCAAAAGGCCTCCGAAGCGTTGAGAGGT
TCCTGCGTAGAGCTTGTCTCAAGTAGTTCTATCTGGGAGGCGTGAGTTTCTTCGGACTTCTCATACCACT
CCAAATCAGGGACTGCGGCTGAGGACAGAACCTCCGCCTCCGGCGCCGCCATGAATTCCTGCAGCCCGGG
GGATCCGCCCGGGCTCTTATCGTCGTCATCCTTGTAATCCATGGTGGCGGCCGCCACCGCGGTGGAGCTC
CAGCTTTTGTTCCCTTTAGTGAGGGTTAATTTCGAGCTTGGCGTAATCGCTAGCGGATCTGACGGTTCAC
TAAACCAGCTCTGCTTATATAGACCTCCCACCGTACACGCCTACCGCCCATTTGCGTCAATGGGGCGGAG
TTGTTACGACATTTTGGAAAGTCCCGTTGATTTTGGTGCCAAAACAAACTCCCATTGACGTCAATGGGGT
GGAGACTTGGAAATCCCCGTGAGTCAAACCGCTATCCACGCCCATTGATGTACTGCCAAAACCGCATCAC
CATGGTAATAGCGATGACTAATACGTAGATGTACTGCCAAGTAGGAAAGTCCCATAAGGTCATGTACTGG
GCATAATGCCAGGCGGGCCATTTACCGTCATTGACGTCAATAGGGGGCGTACTTGGCATATGATACACTT
GATGTACTGCCAAGTGGGCAGTTTACCGTAAATACTCCACCCATTGACGTCAATGGAAAGTCCCTATTGG
CGTTACTATGGGAACATACGTCATTATTGACGTCAATGGGCGGGGGTCGTTGGGCGGTCAGCCAGGCGGG
CCATTTACCGT
Features (pLannotate 1.2.2; 21 found; start..end, strand, type, name):
    188..776     -  rep_origin     ori: high-copy-number ColE1/pMB1/pBR322/pUC origin of replication
    998..1014    +  polyA_signal   bGH poly(A) signal (fragment): bovine growth hormone polyadenylation signal
   1105..1152    -  polyA_signal   HSV TK poly(A) signal: herpes simplex virus thymidine kinase polyadenylation signal (Cole and Stacy, 1985)
   1211..1363    -  CDS            ble (fragment): BLE_KLEPN - Experimental evidence at protein level: Swiss-Prot protein existence level 1. Binding protein with a strong affinity to the bleomycin family of antibiotics. Binds to CL990; an antimitotic-antibiotic compound. From Klebsiella pneumoniae.
   1384..2178    -  CDS            NeoR/KanR: aminoglycoside phosphotransferase from Tn5; aph(3')-II (or nptII); confers resistance to neomycin, kanamycin, and G418 (Geneticin®)
   2213..2570    -  promoter       SV40 promoter: SV40 enhancer and early promoter
   2574..2676    -  promoter       AmpR promoter: bla
   2703..3131    +  rep_origin     f1 ori (sequence partly withheld): f1 bacteriophage origin of replication; arrow indicates direction of (+) strand synthesis
   3165..3286    -  polyA_signal   SV40 poly(A) signal: SV40 polyadenylation signal
   3309..3446    -  CDS            large T antigen (fragment): large T antigen from SV40 (simian virus 40)
   3446..3501    -  intron         small t intron (fragment): SV40 (simian virus 40) small t antigen intron
   3511..3550    -  CDS            lacZα (fragment): LacZα fragment of β-galactosidase; lacZ fragment
   3560..3578    +  promoter       T7 promoter: promoter for bacteriophage T7 RNA polymerase
   3618..3659    -  misc_feature   MCS (fragment): pBluescript multiple cloning site
   3663..4484    -  CDS            MAD2L1BP: MD2BP_HUMAN - Also known as CMT2, KIAA0110. Experimental evidence at protein level: Swiss-Prot protein existence level 1. May function to silence the spindle checkpoint and allow mitosis to proceed through anaphase by binding MAD2L1 after it has become dissociated from the MAD2L1-CDC20 complex. From Homo sapiens (Human).
   4485..4508    -  misc_feature   MCS (fragment): pBluescript multiple cloning site
   4517..4541    -  CDS            3xFLAG (fragment): three tandem FLAG® epitope tags
   4549..4572    -  misc_feature   MCS (fragment): pBluescript multiple cloning site
   4585..4603    -  promoter       T3 promoter: promoter for bacteriophage T3 RNA polymerase
   4649..4852    -  promoter       CMV promoter: human cytomegalovirus (CMV) immediate early promoter
   4853..13      -  enhancer       CMV enhancer (across the origin): human cytomegalovirus immediate early enhancer
