[The description below was written by a language model from this plasmid's Addgene catalogue record and pLannotate feature annotations shown in this document.]
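Description:
pCMV-FLAG-p31(comet)-QF is a mammalian expression plasmid built on the pCMV-Tag2B backbone, carrying human p31(comet) with an N-terminal FLAG epitope. The catalogue lists the insert as MAD2BP1, and the feature table annotates it as MAD2L1BP. The coding sequence was inserted between EcoRI and HindIII sites of the polylinker and bears two alanine substitutions, Q83A and F191A. The depositor notes that it is the mutated counterpart of a companion wild-type plasmid. Transcription is driven by the human cytomegalovirus immediate-early enhancer and promoter. The FLAG sequence (annotated as a fragment of a 3xFLAG tag, consistent with a single epitope) lies just upstream of the open reading frame. An SV40 polyadenylation signal, preceded by remnants of the SV40 small t intron and large T region, follows the insert. T3 and T7 phage promoters flank the cloning region.

The plasmid replicates in E. coli at high copy from a ColE1/pUC-type origin and also carries an f1 origin for single-stranded DNA production. A single Tn5 NeoR/KanR gene serves both hosts. A bacterial bla-type promoter provides kanamycin resistance in bacteria, while the SV40 early promoter with an HSV TK polyadenylation signal allows G418 selection of transfected mammalian cells.

p31(comet) binds MAD2 and is annotated as helping to silence the spindle assembly checkpoint. The record does not say what effect the Q83A/F191A changes have. The associated work concerns an RNF8-MAD2 complex and mitotic checkpoint control in glioma. The plasmid therefore most plausibly serves as a mutant comparison to wild-type p31(comet) in transfection experiments, with the FLAG tag used for detection or immunoprecipitation.
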