Addgene plasmid #221693: pCMV-FLAG-p31(comet)-QF
Purpose: Mammalian expression of FLAG-tagged human p31(comet) (Q83A/F191A)
Depositing lab: Derrick Sek Tong Ong. Depositing organization: National University of Singapore. Publication: CAMK2D serves as a molecular scaffold for RNF8-MAD2 complex to induce mitotic checkpoint in glioma. Chuah YH, Tay EXY, Grinchuk OV, Yoon J, Feng J, Kannan S, Robert M, Jakhar R, Liang Y, Lee BWL, Wang LC, Lim YT, Zhao T, Sobota RM, Lu G, Low BC, Crasta KC, Verma CS, Lin Z, Ong DST. Cell Death Differ. 2023 Aug;30(8):1973-1987. doi: 10.1038/s41418-023-01192-3. Epub 2023 Jul 19. PubMed 37468549.
Backbone
  Vector backbone: pCMV-Tag2B
  Vector type: Mammalian Expression
Growth in bacteria
  Bacterial resistance: Kanamycin, 50 μg/mL
  Growth temperature: 37°C
  Growth strain: DH5alpha
  Copy number: High Copy
Gene/Insert
  Gene/Insert name: MAD2BP1
  Species: H. sapiens (human)
  Mutation: Q83A, F191A
  Cloning method: Restriction Enzyme; 5′ cloning site EcoRI (unknown if destroyed); 3′ cloning site HindIII (unknown if destroyed)
Terms and licenses: Academic/Nonprofit Terms; Industry Terms: Not Available to Industry
Depositor comments: This is a mutated version of plasmid #221692.
How to cite: pCMV-FLAG-p31(comet)-QF was a gift from Derrick Sek Tong Ong (Addgene plasmid # 221693 ; http://n2t.net/addgene:221693 ; RRID:Addgene_221693)
